Addgene plasmid #100716: B270 (plasmid expressing ATP1A1 sgSTOP and containing an empty sgRNA-expression cassette)
Purpose: B52 plasmid expressing ATP1A1 sgSTOP (cloned in BsmBI site) and containing an empty sgRNA-expression cassette (use BbsI for cloning)
Depositing lab: Alberto Ciccia. Depositing organization: Columbia University. Publication: CRISPR-Mediated Base Editing Enables Efficient Disruption of Eukaryotic Genes through Induction of STOP Codons. Billon P, Bryant EE, Joseph SA, Nambiar TS, Hayward SB, Rothstein R, Ciccia A. Mol Cell. 2017 Sep 4. pii: S1097-2765(17)30605-6. doi: 10.1016/j.molcel.2017.08.008. PubMed 28890334.
Backbone
  Vector backbone: B52 plasmid expressing ATP1A1 sgSTOP and containing an empty sgRNA-expression cassette
  Total vector size (bp): 2634
  Vector type: Mammalian Expression, CRISPR
Growth in bacteria
  Bacterial resistance: Ampicillin, 100 μg/mL
  Growth temperature: 37°C
  Growth strain: DH5alpha
  Copy number: Unknown
Gene/Insert
  Gene/Insert name: sgSTOP targeting ATP1A1 (cloned using BsmBI)
  gRNA/shRNA sequence: sgSTOP ATP1A1: GATCCAAGCTGCTACAGAAG
  Species: H. sapiens (human)
  Cloning method: Restriction Enzyme; 5′ cloning site BsmBI (destroyed during cloning); 3′ cloning site BsmBI (destroyed during cloning)
  Sequencing primers: 5′ GAGGTACCTCGAGGAATTCTCTAGA
Terms and licenses: Academic/Nonprofit Terms; Industry Terms: Not Available to Industry
How to cite: B270 (plasmid expressing ATP1A1 sgSTOP and containing an empty sgRNA-expression cassette) was a gift from Alberto Ciccia (Addgene plasmid # 100716 ; http://n2t.net/addgene:100716 ; RRID:Addgene_100716)
