[The description below was written by a language model from this plasmid's Addgene catalogue record and pLannotate feature annotations shown in this document.]
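Description:
B270 is a compact 2,634 bp mammalian CRISPR guide-expression plasmid derived from the B52 dual-sgRNA backbone. It is propagated in E. coli through a high-copy ColE1/pUC-type origin and selected with ampicillin via a β-lactamase gene driven by its native bla promoter. The plasmid carries no Cas9 or base-editor coding sequence and no mammalian selection marker, so the editing enzyme has to be supplied from a separate construct. A short attB1 fragment annotated near the start of the sequence appears to be a cloning remnant rather than a functional Gateway site.

The payload consists of two tandem guide cassettes in the same orientation, each made up of a human U6 RNA polymerase III promoter followed by a Streptococcus pyogenes Cas9 gRNA scaffold. One cassette already holds an "sgSTOP" spacer against human ATP1A1, inserted through BsmBI sites that were destroyed during cloning. The other is left empty and accepts a user-chosen spacer through BbsI sites. The feature table does not indicate which of the two positions is the filled one.

According to the associated publication title, sgSTOP guides direct a CRISPR base editor to convert a codon into a premature stop codon, disrupting a gene without relying on double-strand break repair. B270 therefore lets a researcher express an ATP1A1-targeting sgSTOP together with a second guide for a gene of interest from a single plasmid. The record does not state why ATP1A1 was chosen as the fixed partner target, so any co-editing or co-selection role should be checked against the original study.
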