Features (pLannotate 1.2.2; 8 found; start..end, strand, type, name):
     13..30      +  protein_bind   attB1 (fragment): mutant version of attB; recombination site for the Gateway® BP reaction BP Clonase™
     82..322     +  promoter       U6 promoter: RNA polymerase III promoter for human U6 snRNA
    351..426     +  misc_RNA       gRNA scaffold: guide RNA scaffold for the Streptococcus pyogenes CRISPR/Cas9 system
    440..680     +  promoter       U6 promoter: RNA polymerase III promoter for human U6 snRNA
    707..782     +  misc_RNA       gRNA scaffold: guide RNA scaffold for the Streptococcus pyogenes CRISPR/Cas9 system
    885..1473    -  rep_origin     ori: high-copy-number ColE1/pMB1/pBR322/pUC origin of replication
   1644..2504    -  CDS            AmpR: β-lactamase; bla; confers resistance to ampicillin, carbenicillin, and related antibiotics
   2505..2609    -  promoter       AmpR promoter: bla
>Addgene plasmid #100716 | B270 (plasmid expressing ATP1A1 sgSTOP and containing an empty sgRNA-expression cassette) | addgene full sequence | sequence record 193652 | Addgene NGS Result
GACGTCGCTAGCTGTACAAAAAAGCAGGCTTTAAAGGAACCAATTCAGTCGACTGGATCCGGTACCAAGG
TCGGGCAGGAAGAGGGCCTATTTCCCATGATTCCTTCATATTTGCATATACGATACAAGGCTGTTAGAGA
GATAATTAGAATTAATTTGACTGTAAACACAAAGATATTAGTACAAAATACGTGACGTAGAAAGTAATAA
TTTCTTGGGTAGTTTGCAGTTTTAAAATTATGTTTTAAAATGGACTATCATATGCTTACCGTAACTTGAA
AGTATTTCGATTTCTTGGCTTTATATATCTTGTGGAAAGGACGAAACACCGATCCAAGCTGCTACAGAAG
GTTTTAGAGCTAGAAATAGCAAGTTAAAATAAGGCTAGTCCGTTATCAACTTGAAAAAGTGGCACCGAGT
CGGTGCTTTTTTTAAGCTTGAGGGCCTATTTCCCATGATTCCTTCATATTTGCATATACGATACAAGGCT
GTTAGAGAGATAATTGGAATTAATTTGACTGTAAACACAAAGATATTAGTACAAAATACGTGACGTAGAA
AGTAATAATTTCTTGGGTAGTTTGCAGTTTTAAAATTATGTTTTAAAATGGACTATCATATGCTTACCGT
AACTTGAAAGTATTTCGATTTCTTGGCTTTATATATCTTGTGGAAAGGACGAAACACCGGGTCTTCGAGA
AGACCTGTTTTAGAGCTAGAAATAGCAAGTTAAAATAAGGCTAGTCCGTTATCAACTTGAAAAAGTGGCA
CCGAGTCGGTGCTTTTTTTCTAGAGAATTCCTCGAGGTACCTCTCTACATATGACATGTGAGCAAAAGGC
CAGCAAAAGGCCAGGAACCGTAAAAAGGCCGCGTTGCTGGCGTTTTTCCATAGGCTCCGCCCCCCTGACG
AGCATCACAAAAATCGACGCTCAAGTCAGAGGTGGCGAAACCCGACAGGACTATAAAGATACCAGGCGTT
TCCCCCTGGAAGCTCCCTCGTGCGCTCTCCTGTTCCGACCCTGCCGCTTACCGGATACCTGTCCGCCTTT
CTCCCTTCGGGAAGCGTGGCGCTTTCTCATAGCTCACGCTGTAGGTATCTCAGTTCGGTGTAGGTCGTTC
GCTCCAAGCTGGGCTGTGTGCACGAACCCCCCGTTCAGCCCGACCGCTGCGCCTTATCCGGTAACTATCG
TCTTGAGTCCAACCCGGTAAGACACGACTTATCGCCACTGGCAGCAGCCACTGGTAACAGGATTAGCAGA
GCGAGGTATGTAGGCGGTGCTACAGAGTTCTTGAAGTGGTGGCCTAACTACGGCTACACTAGAAGAACAG
TATTTGGTATCTGCGCTCTGCTGAAGCCAGTTACCTTCGGAAAAAGAGTTGGTAGCTCTTGATCCGGCAA
ACAAACCACCGCTGGTAGCGGTGGTTTTTTTGTTTGCAAGCAGCAGATTACGCGCAGAAAAAAAGGATCT
CAAGAAGATCCTTTGATCTTTTCTACGGGGTCTGACGCTCAGTGGAACGAAAACTCACGTTAAGGGATTT
TGGTCATGAGATTATCAAAAAGGATCTTCACCTAGATCCTTTTAAATTAAAAATGAAGTTTTAAATCAAT
CTAAAGTATATATGAGTAAACTTGGTCTGACAGTTACCAATGCTTAATCAGTGAGGCACCTATCTCAGCG
ATCTGTCTATTTCGTTCATCCATAGTTGCCTGACTCCCCGTCGTGTAGATAACTACGATACGGGAGGGCT
TACCATCTGGCCCCAGTGCTGCAATGATACCGCGAGACCCACGCTCACCGGCTCCAGATTTATCAGCAAT
AAACCAGCCAGCCGGAAGGGCCGAGCGCAGAAGTGGTCCTGCAACTTTATCCGCCTCCATCCAGTCTATT
AATTGTTGCCGGGAAGCTAGAGTAAGTAGTTCGCCAGTTAATAGTTTGCGCAACGTTGTTGCCATTGCTA
CAGGCATCGTGGTGTCACGCTCGTCGTTTGGTATGGCTTCATTCAGCTCCGGTTCCCAACGATCAAGGCG
AGTTACATGATCCCCCATGTTGTGCAAAAAAGCGGTTAGCTCCTTCGGTCCTCCGATCGTTGTCAGAAGT
AAGTTGGCCGCAGTGTTATCACTCATGGTTATGGCAGCACTGCATAATTCTCTTACTGTCATGCCATCCG
TAAGATGCTTTTCTGTGACTGGTGAGTACTCAACCAAGTCATTCTGAGAATAGTGTATGCGGCGACCGAG
TTGCTCTTGCCCGGCGTCAATACGGGATAATACCGCGCCACATAGCAGAACTTTAAAAGTGCTCATCATT
GGAAAACGTTCTTCGGGGCGAAAACTCTCAAGGATCTTACCGCTGTTGAGATCCAGTTCGATGTAACCCA
CTCGTGCACCCAACTGATCTTCAGCATCTTTTACTTTCACCAGCGTTTCTGGGTGAGCAAAAACAGGAAG
GCAAAATGCCGCAAAAAAGGGAATAAGGGCGACACGGAAATGTTGAATACTCATACTCTTCCTTTTTCAA
TATTATTGAAGCATTTATCAGGGTTATTGTCTCATGAGCGGATACATATTTGAATGTATTTAGAAAAATA
AACAAATAGGGGTTCCGCGCACATTTCCCCGAAAAGTGCCACCT
