>Addgene plasmid #100716 | B270 (plasmid expressing ATP1A1 sgSTOP and containing an empty sgRNA-expression cassette) | depositor partial sequence | sequence record 190287 | Sequenced using GAGGTACCTCGAGGAATTCTCTAGA
NNNNGATCTGACTAGCGTGCACTTTTTCAGTTGATAACGGACTAGCCTTATTTTAACTTGCTATTTCTAG
CTCTAAAACAGGTCTTCTCGAAGACCCGGTGTTTCGTCCTTTCCACAAGATATATAAAGCCAAGAAATCG
AAATACTTTCAAGTTACGGTAAGCATATGATAGTCCATTTTAAAACATAATTTTAAAACTGCAAACTACC
CAAGAAATTATTACTTTCTACGTCACGTATTTTGTACTAATATCTTTGTGTTTACAGTCAAATTAATTCC
AATTATCTCTCTAACAGCCTTGTATCGTATATGCAAATATGAAGGAATCATGGGAAATAGGCCCTCAAGC
TTAAAAAAAGCACCGACTCGGTGCCACTTTTTCAAGTTGATAACGGACTAGCCTTATTTTAACTTGCTAT
TTCTAGCTCTAAAACCTTCTGTAGCAGCTTGGATCGGTGTTTCGTCCTTTCCACAAGATATATAAAGCCA
AGAAATCGAAATACTTTCAAGTTACGGTAAGCATATGATAGTCCATTTTAAAACATAATTTTAAAACTGC
AAACTACCCAAGAAATTATTACTTTCTACGTCACGTATTTTGTACTAATATCTTTGTGTTTACAGTCAAA
TTAATTCTAATTATCTCTCTAACAGCCTTGTATCGTATATGCAAATATGAAGGAATCATGGGAAATAGGC
CCTCTTCCTGCCCGACCTTGGTACCGGATCCAGTCGACTGAATTGGTTCCTTTAAAGCCTGCTTTTTTGT
ACAGCTAGCGACGTCAGGTGGCACTTTTCGGGGAAATGTGCGCGGAACCCCTATTTGTTTATTTTTCTAA
ATACATTCAAATATGTATCCGCTCATGAGACAATAACCCTGATAAATGCTTCAATAATATTGAAAAAGGA
AGAGTATGAGTATTCAACATTTCCGTGTCGCCTTATTCCCTTTTTGCGGCATTTTGCCTTCCTGTTTTGC
TCACCCAGAAACGCTGGTGAAGTAAAAGATGCTGAAGATCAGTTGGGTGCACGAGTGGTTACATCGAACT
GATCTCAACAGCGGTAAGATCCTTGAGAGTTTCGCCCGAGACGTTTCCATGATGAGCACTTTAAAGTCTG
CTATGTGCGCGTATTATCCGTATGACGCCGGGCAGAGCACTCGGTCGCCGCATACCTATTCTCAAATGAC
TGGTGAGTATTCACAGTCACGAAAAGATCTTACGGATGGCTG
